>Addgene plasmid #215928 | AA017 | addgene full sequence | sequence record 431437 | Addgene NGS Result
TCGCGCGTTTCGGTGATGACGGTGAAAACCTCTGACACATGCAGCTCCCGGAGACGGTCACAGCTTGTCT
GTAAGCGGATGCCGGGAGCAGACAAGCCCGTCAGGGCGCGTCAGCGGGTGTTGGCGGGTGTCGGGGCTGG
CTTAACTATGCGGCATCAGAGCAGATTGTACTGAGAGTGCACCATATGCGGTGTGAAATACCGCACAGAT
GCGTAAGGAGAAAATACCGCATCAGGCGCCATTCGCCATTCAGGCTGCGCAACTGTTGGGAAGGGCGATC
GGTGCGGGCCTCTTCGCTATTACGCCAGCTGGCGAAAGGGGGATGTGCTGCAAGGCGATTAAGTTGGGTA
ACGCCAGGGTTTTCCCAGTCACGACGTTGTAAAACGACGGCCAGAGAATTCGAGCTCGGTACCTCGCGAA
TACATCTAGATGAAGACGTCAGAGAGGGCCTATTTCCCATGATTCCTTCATATTTGCATATACGATACAA
GGCTGTTAGAGAGATAATTAGAATTAATTTGACTGTAAACACAAAGATATTAGTACAAAATACGTGACGT
AGAAAGTAATAATTTCTTGGGTAGTTTGCAGTTTTAAAATTATGTTTTAAAATGGACTATCATATGCTTA
CCGTAACTTGAAAGTATTTCGATTTCTTGGCTTTATATATCTTGTGGAAAGGACGAAACACCGGAGACGC
TTTTTTCGTCTCAGTTTAAGAGCTATGCTGCGAATACGAGGGAGCAGACGATATGGCGTCGCTCCTCTCC
ACGAGAGCATATGGGCTCCGTGGTCTCGTACACCATCAGGGTACGTATCAGACACCATCAGGGTCTGCTC
GTATTCGCAGCATAGCAAGTTTAAATAAGGCTAGTCCGTTATCAACTTGAAAAAGTGGCACCGAGTCGGT
GCGCTCACCTATTAGCGGCTAAGGTTTTTTGAATTCGAACACGCGTCTTCATCGGATCCCGGGCCCGTCG
ACTGCAGAGGCCTGCATGCAAGCTTGGTGTAATCATGGTCATAGCTGTTTCCTGTGTGAAATTGTTATCC
GCTCACAATTCCACACAACATACGAGCCGGAAGCATAAAGTGTAAAGCCTGGGGTGCCTAATGAGTGAGC
TAACTCACATTAATTGCGTTGCGCTCACTGCCCGCTTTCCAGTCGGGAAACCTGTCGTGCCAGCTGCATT
AATGAATCGGCCAACGCGCGGGGAGAGGCGGTTTGCGTATTGGGCGCTCTTCCGCTTCCTCGCTCACTGA
CTCGCTGCGCTCGGTCGTTCGGCTGCGGCGAGCGGTATCAGCTCACTCAAAGGCGGTAATACGGTTATCC
ACAGAATCAGGGGATAACGCAGGAAAGAACATGTGAGCAAAAGGCCAGCAAAAGGCCAGGAACCGTAAAA
AGGCCGCGTTGCTGGCGTTTTTCCATAGGCTCCGCCCCCCTGACGAGCATCACAAAAATCGACGCTCAAG
TCAGAGGTGGCGAAACCCGACAGGACTATAAAGATACCAGGCGTTTCCCCCTGGAAGCTCCCTCGTGCGC
TCTCCTGTTCCGACCCTGCCGCTTACCGGATACCTGTCCGCCTTTCTCCCTTCGGGAAGCGTGGCGCTTT
CTCATAGCTCACGCTGTAGGTATCTCAGTTCGGTGTAGGTCGTTCGCTCCAAGCTGGGCTGTGTGCACGA
ACCCCCCGTTCAGCCCGACCGCTGCGCCTTATCCGGTAACTATCGTCTTGAGTCCAACCCGGTAAGACAC
GACTTATCGCCACTGGCAGCAGCCACTGGTAACAGGATTAGCAGAGCGAGGTATGTAGGCGGTGCTACAG
AGTTCTTGAAGTGGTGGCCTAACTACGGCTACACTAGAAGAACAGTATTTGGTATCTGCGCTCTGCTGAA
GCCAGTTACCTTCGGAAAAAGAGTTGGTAGCTCTTGATCCGGCAAACAAACCACCGCTGGTAGCGGTGGT
TTTTTTGTTTGCAAGCAGCAGATTACGCGCAGAAAAAAAGGATCTCAAGAAGATCCTTTGATCTTTTCTA
CGGGGTCTGACGCTCAGTGGAACGAAAACTCACGTTAAGGGATTTTGGTCATGAGATTATCAAAAAGGAT
CTTCACCTAGATCCTTTTAAATTAAAAATGAAGTTTTAAATCAAGCCCAATCTGAATAATGTTACAACCA
ATTAACCAATTCTGATTAGAAAAACTCATCGAGCATCAAATGAAACTGCAATTTATTCATATCAGGATTA
TCAATACCATATTTTTGAAAAAGCCGTTTCTGTAATGAAGGAGAAAACTCACCGAGGCAGTTCCATAGGA
TGGCAAGATCCTGGTATCGGTCTGCGATTCCGACTCGTCCAACATCAATACAACCTATTAATTTCCCCTC
GTCAAAAATAAGGTTATCAAGTGAGAAATCACCATGAGTGACGACTGAATCCGGTGAGAATGGCAAAAGT
TTATGCATTTCTTTCCAGACTTGTTCAACAGGCCAGCCATTACGCTCGTCATCAAAATCACTCGCATCAA
CCAAACCGTTATTCATTCGTGATTGCGCCTGAGCGAGACGAAATACGCGATCGCTGTTAAAAGGACAATT
ACAAACAGGAATCGAATGCAACCGGCGCAGGAACACTGCCAGCGCATCAACAATATTTTCACCTGAATCA
GGATATTCTTCTAATACCTGGAATGCTGTTTTTCCGGGGATCGCAGTGGTGAGTAACCATGCATCATCAG
GAGTACGGATAAAATGCTTGATGGTCGGAAGAGGCATAAATTCCGTCAGCCAGTTTAGTCTGACCATCTC
ATCTGTAACATCATTGGCAACGCTACCTTTGCCATGTTTCAGAAACAACTCTGGCGCATCGGGCTTCCCA
TACAAGCGATAGATTGTCGCACCTGATTGCCCGACATTATCGCGAGCCCATTTATACCCATATAAATCAG
CATCCATGTTGGAATTTAATCGCGGCCTCGACGTTTCCCGTTGAATATGGCTCATAACACCCCTTGTATT
ACTGTTTATGTAAGCAGACAGTTTTATTGTTCATGATGATATATTTTTATCTTGTGCAATGTAACATCAG
AGATTTTGAGACACGGGCCAGAGCTGCA
Features (pLannotate 1.2.2; 11 found; start..end, strand, type, name):
    137..236     +  misc_feature   bom (fragment): basis of mobility region from pBR322
    242..399     -  CDS            lacZα (fragment): LacZα fragment of β-galactosidase; lacZ fragment
    444..684     +  promoter       U6 promoter: RNA polymerase III promoter for human U6 snRNA
    848..912     +  misc_RNA       tracrRNA (fragment): trans-activating CRISPR RNA for the Streptococcus pyogenes CRISPR/Cas9 system
   1042..1058    -  protein_bind   lac operator: The lac repressor binds to the lac operator to inhibit transcription in E. coli. This inhibition can be relieved by adding lactose or isopropyl-β-D-thiogalactopyranoside (IPTG). lac repressor encoded by lacI
   1066..1096    -  promoter       lac promoter: promoter for the E. coli lac operon
   1111..1132    -  protein_bind   CAP binding site: CAP binding activates transcription in the presence of cAMP. E. coli catabolite activator protein
   1145..1237    -  CDS            lacI (fragment): lac repressor; lacI; The lac repressor binds to the lac operator to inhibit transcription in E. coli. This inhibition can be relieved by adding lactose or isopropyl-β-D-thiogalactopyranoside (IPTG).
   1420..2008    -  rep_origin     ori: high-copy-number ColE1/pMB1/pBR322/pUC origin of replication
   2186..2995    -  CDS            KanR: aminoglycoside phosphotransferase; aph(3')-Ia; confers resistance to kanamycin in bacteria or G418 (Geneticin®) in eukaryotes
   3102..35      +  CDS            rop (fragment) (across the origin): Rop protein, which maintains plasmids at low copy number; rop
