[The description below was written by a language model from this plasmid's Addgene catalogue record and pLannotate feature annotations shown in this document.]
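Description:
AA017 is a "Fragmid" fragment plasmid, one of a set of modular building blocks intended to be combined with other fragments to assemble complete CRISPR vectors rather than to be used as a finished expression construct. It is carried in the small cloning backbone pUC57-Kan (about 3.1 kb in total) and propagated in E. coli using a high-copy ColE1/pUC-type origin with kanamycin selection from the aph(3')-Ia gene. The remaining backbone annotations are typical cloning-vector remnants: fragments of lacZα and lacI, the lac promoter, operator and CAP site, and partial bom and rop sequences. None of these plays a role in the payload.

The insert is a guide RNA cassette for Streptococcus pyogenes Cas9. A human U6 RNA polymerase III promoter (U6_v1) is followed by a pair of BsmBI sites (BsmBI_v0 and BsmBI_v1). In cassettes of this design, such Type IIS sites normally serve as the entry point for cloning a spacer sequence, although the record does not describe this step. Downstream lies a modified tracrRNA scaffold, trRNA_v14, which according to the stated purpose carries two PP7 and two MS2 aptamer hairpins. This probably explains why the automated annotation recognises only a fragment of the canonical tracrRNA. Such hairpins are bound by the PP7 and MS2 coat proteins, so a guide with this scaffold can recruit effector domains fused to those proteins to the Cas9 target site. The insert also lists an element named CS2, whose function the record does not define. The record gives no specific downstream application beyond use as a guide-cassette module.
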