Addgene plasmid #215928: AA017
Purpose: Fragmid fragment: (guide cassette) 2xPP7 & 2xMS2 in trRNA
Depositing lab: John Doench. Depositing organization: Broad Institute. Publication: Modular vector assembly enables rapid assessment of emerging CRISPR technologies. McGee AV, Liu YV, Griffith AL, Szegletes ZM, Wen B, Kraus C, Miller NW, Steger RJ, Escude Velasco B, Bosch JA, Zirin JD, Viswanatha R, Sontheimer EJ, Goodale A, Greene MA, Green TM, Doench JG. Cell Genom. 2024 Mar 13;4(3):100519. doi: 10.1016/j.xgen.2024.100519. PubMed 38484704.
Backbone
  Vector backbone: pUC57-Kan
  Vector type: CRISPR ; Fragment
Growth in bacteria
  Bacterial resistance: Kanamycin, 50 μg/mL
  Growth temperature: 37°C
  Growth strain: DH5alpha
  Copy number: Unknown
Gene/Insert
  Gene/Insert name: U6_v1; BsmBI_v0; BsmBI_v1; trRNA_v14 [Sp]; CS2
  Species: Streptococcus pyogenes
  Cloning method: Unknown
Resource information
  A portion of this plasmid was derived from a plasmid made by: Genscript ID: U5664GC010-4
Terms and licenses: Academic/Nonprofit Terms; Industry Terms: Not Available to Industry
Depositor comments: Please visit https://www.biorxiv.org/content/10.1101/2023.10.25.564061v1 for bioRxiv preprint.
How to cite: AA017 was a gift from John Doench (Addgene plasmid # 215928 ; http://n2t.net/addgene:215928 ; RRID:Addgene_215928)
